>Addgene plasmid #19720 | pBabe puro RalB wt | addgene partial sequence | sequence record 25389 | 19720 with pBABE-5
TGGCTGCCNACAAGAGTAAGGGCCAGAGCTCCTTGGCCCTCCACAAGGTGATCATGGTTGGCAGCGGAGG
CGTTGGCAAGTCAGCCCTGACGCTTCAGTTCATGTATGACGAGTTTGTAGAAGACTATGAACCTACCAAA
GCTGACAGTTATAGAAAGAAAGTGGTTCTTGATGGGGAAGAAGTTCAGATAGATATTCTGGACACCGCTG
GGCAAGAGGACTACGCAGCCATTCGAGATAACTACTTTCGGAGTGGGGAAGGGTTTCTTCTTGTGTTCTC
AATCACAGAACATGAATCCTTTACAGCAACTGCCGAATTCAGGGAACAGATTCTCCGTGTGAAGGCTGAA
GAAGATAAAATTCCACTGCTCGTCGTGGGAAACAAGTCTGACCTAGAGGAGCGGAGGCAGGTGCCTGTGG
AGGAGGCCAGGAGTAAAGCCGAAGAGTGGGGCGTGCAGTACGTGGAGACGTCAGCGAAGACCCGGGCCAA
CGTGGACAAGGTGTTCTTTGACCTAATGAGAGAAATCAGAACAAAGAAGATGTCAGAAAACAAAGACAAG
AATGGCAAGAAAAGCAGCAAGAACAAGAAAAGTTTTAAAGAAAGATGTTGCTTACTATGACTCGACCCTG
TGGAATGTGTGTCAGTTAGGGTGTGGAAAGTCCCCAGGCTCCCCAGCAGGCAGAAGTATGCAAAGCATGC
ATCTCAATTAGTCAGCAACCAGGTGTGNAAAGTCCCCNNGNTCCCCAGCAGGCAGAAGTATGCAAAGCAT
GC
