[The description below was written by a language model from this plasmid's Addgene catalogue record.]
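Description:
pBabe puro RalB wt is a retroviral mammalian expression plasmid built on the pBabe backbone (about 5.2 kb without insert) that carries the wild-type human RALB coding sequence, an insert of roughly 635 bp. RalB is a small Ras-like GTPase, and the "wt" designation indicates that the sequence carries no activating or dominant-negative mutation. The insert was placed into the vector by restriction cloning between a BamHI site at the 5′ end, which is retained, and an XhoI site at the 3′ end, whose status after cloning is not recorded. In bacteria the plasmid is maintained under ampicillin selection; the copy number is listed as unknown, and the record does not name the origin of replication.

No feature table accompanies this entry, so the regulatory elements are not explicitly listed. In pBabe-type vectors generally, the gene of interest is transcribed from the Moloney murine leukemia virus 5′ LTR, a packaging signal allows the transcript to be incorporated into virions when the plasmid is introduced into a packaging cell line, and a separate internal promoter drives the drug resistance marker. Here that marker is puromycin resistance, which allows selection of stably transduced mammalian cells. No epitope tag or reporter is recorded.

The construct serves to produce retrovirus for stable ectopic expression of wild-type RalB in mammalian cells. It is associated with work comparing the contributions of RalA and RalB to the malignant growth of human pancreatic carcinoma cells, where it would fit use as an expression or wild-type comparison construct, though the record does not state its exact experimental role.
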