Addgene plasmid #19720: pBabe puro RalB wt
Depositing lab: Channing Der. Depositing organization: University of North Carolina at Chapel Hill. Publication: Divergent roles for RalA and RalB in malignant growth of human pancreatic carcinoma cells. Lim KH, O'Hayer K, Adam SJ, Kendall SD, Campbell PM, Der CJ, Counter CM. Curr Biol. 2006 Dec 19. 16(24):2385-94. 10.1016/j.cub.2006.10.023 PubMed 17174914.
Backbone
  Vector backbone: pBabe
  Backbone size w/o insert (bp): 5169
  Vector type: Mammalian Expression, Retroviral
  Selectable markers: Puromycin
Growth in bacteria
  Bacterial resistance: Ampicillin, 100 μg/mL
  Growth temperature: 37°C
  Growth strain: DH5alpha
  Copy number: Unknown
Gene/Insert
  Gene/Insert name: V-ral simian leukemia viral oncogene homolog B (alt name: RalB)
  Species: H. sapiens (human)
  Insert size (bp): 635
  GenBank ID: AK312453
  Entrez Gene: RALB
  Cloning method: Restriction Enzyme; 5′ cloning site BamHI (not destroyed); 3′ cloning site XhoI (unknown if destroyed)
  Sequencing primers: 5′ pBabe 5'
Terms and licenses: Academic/Nonprofit Terms; Industry Terms: Not Available to Industry
How to cite: pBabe puro RalB wt was a gift from Channing Der (Addgene plasmid # 19720 ; http://n2t.net/addgene:19720 ; RRID:Addgene_19720)
